>Addgene plasmid #26771 | pCAG-TAG | depositor full sequence | sequence record 12669 | Author sequence
CACCTG
[124 nt withheld, positions 7-130]
C
[91 nt withheld, positions 132-222]
A
[49 nt withheld, positions 224-272]
CCTTTGACGTTGGAGTCCACGTTCTTT
[37 nt withheld, positions 300-336]
ACCCTATCTCGGTCTATTCTTTTGATTTATAAGGGATTTTGCCGATTTCGGCCTATTGGTTAAAAAATGA
GCTGATTTAACAAAAATTTAACGCGAATTTTAACAAAATATTAACGCTTACAATTTCCATTCGCCATTCA
GGCTGCGCAACTGTTGGGAAGGGCGATCGGTGCGGGCCTCTTCGCTATTACGCCAGCTGGCGAAAGGGGG
ATGTGCTGCAAGGCGATTAAGTTGGGTAACGCCAGGGTTTTCCCAGTCACGACGTTGTAAAACGACGGCC
AGTGAATTGTAATACGACTCACTATAGGGCGAATTGGGTACCGGGCCCCCCCTCGAGGTCGACATTGATT
ATTGACTAGTTATTAATAGTAATCAATTACGGGGTCATTAGTTCATAGCCCATATATGGAGTTCCGCGTT
ACATAACTTACGGTAAATGGCCCGCCTGGCTGACCGCCCAACGACCCCCGCCCATTGACGTCAATAATGA
CGTATGTCCCCATAGTAACGCCAATAGGGACTTTCCATTGACGTCAATGGGTGGACTATTTACGGTAAAC
TGCCCACTTGGCAGTACATCAAGTGTATCATATGCCAAGTACGCCCCCTATTGACGTCAATGACGGTAAA
TGGCCCGCCTGGCATTTAGCCCAGTACATGACCTTATGGGACTTTCCTACTTGGCAGTACATCTACGTAT
TAGTCATCGCTATTACCATGGGTCGAGGTGAGCCCCACGTTCTGCTTCACTCTCCCCATCTCCCCCCCCT
CCCCACCCCCAATTTTGTATTTATTTATTTTTTAATTATTTTGTGCAGCGATGGGGGCGGGGGGGGGGGG
GGCGCGCGCCAGGCGGGGCGGGGCGGGGCGAGGGGCGGGGCGGGGCGAGGCGGAGAGGTGCGGCGGCAGC
CAATCAGAGCGGCGCGCTCCGAAAGTTTCCTTTTATGGCGAGGCGGCGGCGGCGGCGGCCATATAAAAAG
CGAAGCGCGCGGCGGGCGGGAGTCGCTGCGTTGCCTTCGCCCCGTGCCCCGCTCCGCGCCGCCTCGCGCC
GCCCGCCCCGGCTCTGACTGACCGCGTTACTCCCACAGGTGAGCGGGCGGGACGGCCCTTCTCCTCCGGG
CTGTAATTAGCGCTTGGTTTAATGACGGCTCGTTTCTTTTCTGTGGCTGCGTGAAAGCCTTAAAGGGCTC
CGGGAGGGCCCTTTGTGCGGGGGGGAGCGGCTCGGGGGGTGCGTGCGTGTGTGTGTGCGTGGGGAGCGCC
GCGTGCGGCCCGCGCTGCCCGGCGGCTGTGAGCGCTGCGGGCGCGGCGCGGGGCTTTGTGCGCTCCGCGT
GTGCGCGAGGGGAGCGCGGCCGGGGGCGGTGCCCCGCGGTGCGGGGGGGCTGCGAGGGGAACAAAGGCTG
CGTGCGGGGTGTGTGCGTGGGGGGGTGAGCAGGGGGTGTGGGCGCGGCGGTCGGGCTGTAACCCCCCCCT
GCACCCCCCTCCCCGAGTTGCTGAGCACGGCCCGGCTTCGGGTGCGGGGCTCCGTCGCGGGCGTGGCGCG
GGGCTCGCCGTGCCGGGCGGGGGGTGGCGGCAGGTGGGGGTGCCGGGCGGGGCGGGGCCGCCTCGGGCCG
GGGAGGGCTCGGGGGAGGGGCGCGGCGGCCCCGGAGCGCCGGCGGCTGTCGAGGCGCGGCGAGCCGCAGC
CATTGCCTTTTATGGTAATCGTGCGAGAGGGCGCAGGGACTTCCTTTGTCCCAAATCTGGCGGAGCCGAA
ATCTGGGAGGCGCCGCCGCACCCCCTCTAGCGGGCGCGGGCGAAGCGGTGCGGCGCCGGCAGGAAGGAAA
TGGGCGGGGAGGGCCTTGCTGCGTCGCCGCGCCGCCGTCCCCTTCTCCATCTCCAGCCTCGGGGCTGCCG
CAGGGGGACGGCTGCCTTCGGGGGGGACGGGGCAGGGCGGGGTTCGGCTTCTGGCGTGTGACCGGCGGCT
CTAGAGCCTCTGCTAACCATGTTCATGCCTTCTTCTTTTTCCTACAGCTCCTGGGCAACGTGCTGGTTAT
TGTGCTGTCTCATCATTTTGGCAAAGAATTAGCTTGATTCGAGCCTCTAGAGCCACCATGGGCTGCATCA
AGAGCAAGCGCAAGGACAACCTGAACGACGACGAGGCCGCCATGGGCTGCATCAAGAGCAAGCGCAAGGA
CAACCTGAACGACGACGAGGCACCGGTCGCCTCCATGGTGAGCAAGGGCGAGGAGGTCATCAAAGAGTTC
ATGCGCTTCAAGGTGCGCATGGAGGGCTCCATGAACGGCCACGAGTTCGAGATCGAGGGCGAGGGCGAGG
GCCGCCCCTACGAGGGCACCCAGACCGCCAAGCTGAAGGTGACCAAGGGCGGCCCCCTGCCCTTCGCCTG
GGACATCCTGTCCCCCCAGTTCATGTACGGCTCCAAGGCGTACGTGAAGCACCCCGCCGACATCCCCGAT
TACAAGAAGCTGTCCTTCCCCGAGGGCTTCAAGTGGGAGCGCGTGATGAACTTCGAGGACGGCGGTCTGG
TGACCGTGACCCAGGACTCCTCCCTGCAGGACGGCACGCTGATCTACAAGGTGAAGATGCGCGGCACCAA
CTTCCCCCCCGACGGCCCCGTAATGCAGAAGAAGACCATGGGCTGGGAGGCCTCCACCGAGCGCCTGTAC
CCCCGCGACGGCGTGCTGAAGGGCGAGATCCACCAGGCCCTGAAGCTGAAGGACGGCGGCCACTACCTGG
TGGAGTTCAAGACCATCTACATGGCCAAGAAGCCCGTGCAACTGCCCGGCTACTACTACGTGGACACCAA
GCTGGACATCACCTCCCACAACGAGGACTACACCATCGTGGAACAGTACGAGCGCTCCGAGGGCCGCCAC
CACCTGTTCCTGGGGCATGGCACCGGCAGCACCGGCAGCGGCAGCTCCGGCACCGCCTCCTCCGAGGACA
ACAACATGGCCGTCATCAAAGAGTTCATGCGCTTCAAGGTGCGCATGGAGGGCTCCATGAACGGCCACGA
GTTCGAGATCGAGGGCGAGGGCGAGGGCCGCCCCTACGAGGGCACCCAGACCGCCAAGCTGAAGGTGACC
AAGGGCGGCCCCCTGCCCTTCGCCTGGGACATCCTGTCCCCCCAGTTCATGTACGGCTCCAAGGCGTACG
TGAAGCACCCCGCCGACATCCCCGATTACAAGAAGCTGTCCTTCCCCGAGGGCTTCAAGTGGGAGCGCGT
GATGAACTTCGAGGACGGCGGTCTGGTGACCGTGACCCAGGACTCCTCCCTGCAGGACGGCACGCTGATC
TACAAGGTGAAGATGCGCGGCACCAACTTCCCCCCCGACGGCCCCGTAATGCAGAAGAAGACCATGGGCT
GGGAGGCCTCCACCGAGCGCCTGTACCCCCGCGACGGCGTGCTGAAGGGCGAGATCCACCAGGCCCTGAA
GCTGAAGGACGGCGGCCACTACCTGGTGGAGTTCAAGACCATCTACATGGCCAAGAAGCCCGTGCAACTG
CCCGGCTACTACTACGTGGACACCAAGCTGGACATCACCTCCCACAACGAGGACTACACCATCGTGGAAC
AGTACGAGCGCTCCGAGGGCCGCCACCACCTGTTCCTGTACGGCATGGACGAGCTGTACAAGGGCAGTGG
AGAGGGCAGAGGAAGTCTGCTAACATGCGGTGACGTCGAGGAGAATCCTGGCCCAGGAGATCTGAATATC
ACCATGCCAGAGCCAGCGAAGTCTGCTCCCGCCCCGAAAAAGGGCTCCAAGAAGGCGGTGACTAAGGCGC
AGAAGAAAGGCGGCAAGAAG
[291 nt withheld, positions 4137-4427]
GGATCTGGGGGTGGAGGCTCCGGCGGGGGTGGATCTGGAGGTGGGGGCAGCGGCGGAGGTGGGCTAGCGC
TACCGCGGGCCACCATGAGCAAGGGCGAGGAGCTGTTCACCGGGGTGGTGCCCATCCTGGTCGAGCTGGA
CGGCGACGTAAACGGCCACAAGTTCAGCGTGTCCGGCGAGGGCGAGGGCGATGCCACCTACGGCAAGCTG
ACCCTGAAGTTCATCTGCACCACCGGCAAGCTGCCCGTGCCCTGGCCCACCCTCGTGACCACCCTGACCT
ACGGCGTGCAGTGCTTCAGCCGCTACCCCGACCACATGAAGCAGCACGACTTCTTCAAGTCCGCCATGCC
CGAAGGCTACGTCCAGGAGCGCACCATCTTCTTCAAGGACGACGGCAACTACAAGACCCGCGCCGAGGTG
AAGTTCGAGGGCGACACCCTGGTGAACCGCATCGAGCTGAAGGGCATCGACTTCAAGGAGGACGGCAACA
TCCTGGGGCACAAGCTGGAGTACAACTACAACAGCCACAACGTCTATATCATGGCCGACAAGCAGAAGAA
CGGCATCAAGGCCAACTTCAAGATCCGCCACAACATCGAGGACGGCAGCGTGCAGCTCGCCGACCACTAC
CAGCAGAACACCCCCATCGGCGACGGCCCCGTGCTGCTGCCCGACAACCACTACCTGAGCACCCAGTCCG
CCCTGAGCAAAGACCCCAACGAGAAGCGCGATCACATGGTCCTGCTGGAGTTCGTGACCGCCGCCGGGAT
CACTCACGGCATGGACGAGCTGTACAAGTCCGGACTCAGATCATCAAGCTTATCGGATCCGGGCGGCCGT
GATAATAGGTGATAGTAAGTAATAGTGAGATATCTCTAGAATTCCAGCTGAGCGCCGGTCGCTACCATTA
CCAGTTGGTCTGGTGTCAAAAATAATAATAACCGGGCAGGGGGGATCTAAGCTCTAGATAAGTAATGATC
ATAATCAGCCATATCACATCTGTAGAGGTTTTACTTGCTTTAAAAAACCTCCCACACCTCCCCCTGAACC
TGAAACATAAAATGAATGCAATTGTTGTTGTTAACTTGTTTATTGCAGCTTATAATGGTTACAAATAAAG
CAATAGCATCACAAATTTCACAAATAAAGCATTTTTTTCACTGCATTCTAGTTGTGGTTTGTCCAANCTC
ATCAATGTATCTTATCATGTCTGGATCCACTAGTTCAGAGCGGCCGCCCCCGCGGTGGAGCTCCAGCTTT
TGTTCCCTTTAGTGAGGGTTAATTTCGAGCTTGGCGTAATCATGGTCATAGCTGTTTCCTGTGTGAAATT
GTTATCCGCTCACAATTCCACACAACATACGAGCCGGAAGCATAAAGTGTAAAGCCTGGGGTGCCTAATG
AGTGAGCTAACTCACATTAATTGCGTTGCGCTCACTGCCCGCTTTCCAGTCGGGAAACCTGTCGTGCCAG
CTGCATTAATGAATCGGCCAACGCGCGGGGAGAGGCGGTTTGCGTATTGGGCGCTCTTCCGCTTCCTCGC
TCACTGACTCGCTGCGCTCGGTCGTTCGGCTGCGGCGAGCGGTATCAGCTCACTCAAAGGCGGTAATACG
GTTATCCACAGAATCAGGGGATAACGCAGGAAAGAACATGTGAGCAAAAGGCCAGCAAAAGGCCAGGAAC
CGTAAAAAGGCCGCGTTGCTGGCGTTTTTCCATAGGCTCCGCCCCCCTGACGAGCATCACAAAAATCGAC
GCTCAAGTCAGAGGTGGCGAAACCCGACAGGACTATAAAGATACCAGGCGTTTCCCCCTGGAAGCTCCCT
CGTGCGCTCTCCTGTTCCGACCCTGCCGCTTACCGGATACCTGTCCGCCTTTCTCCCTTCGGGAAGCGTG
GCGCTTTCTCATAGCTCACGCTGTAGGTATCTCAGTTCGGTGTAGGTCGTTCGCTCCAAGCTGGGCTGTG
TGCACGAACCCCCCGTTCAGCCCGACCGCTGCGCCTTATCCGGTAACTATCGTCTTGAGTCCAACCCGGT
AAGACACGACTTATCGCCACTGGCAGCAGCCACTGGTAACAGGATTAGCAGAGCGAGGTATGTAGGCGGT
GCTACAGAGTTCTTGAAGTGGTGGCCTAACTACGGCTACACTAGAAGGACAGTATTTGGTATCTGCGCTC
TGCTGAAGCCAGTTACCTTCGGAAAAAGAGTTGGTAGCTCTTGATCCGGCAAACAAACCACCGCTGGTAG
CGGTGGTTTTTTTGTTTGCAAGCAGCAGATTACGCGCAGAAAAAAAGGATCTCAAGAAGATCCTTTGATC
TTTTCTACGGGGTCTGACGCTCAGTGGAACGAAAACTCACGTTAAGGGATTTTGGTCATGAGATTATCAA
AAAGGATCTTCACCTAGATCCTTTTAAATTAAAAATGAAGTTTTAAATCAATCTAAAGTATATATGAGTA
AACTTGGTCTGACAGTTACCAATGCTTAATCAGTGAGGCACCTATCTCAGCGATCTGTCTATTTCGTTCA
TCCATAGTTGCCTGACTCCCCGTCGTGTAGATAACTACGATACGGGAGGGCTTACCATCTGGCCCCAGTG
CTGCAATGATACCGCGAGACCCACGCTCACCGGCTCCAGATTTATCAGCAATAAACCAGCCAGCCGGAAG
GGCCGAGCGCAGAAGTGGTCCTGCAACTTTATCCGCCTCCATCCAGTCTATTAATTGTTGCCGGGAAGCT
AGAGTAAGTAGTTCGCCAGTTAATAGTTTGCGCAACGTTGTTGCCATTGCTACAGGCATCGTGGTGTCAC
GCTCGTCGTTTGGTATGGCTTCATTCAGCTCCGGTTCCCAACGATCAAGGCGAGTTACATGATCCCCCAT
GTTGTGCAAAAAAGCGGTTAGCTCCTTCGGTCCTCCGATCGTTGTCAGAAGTAAGTTGGCCGCAGTGTTA
TCACTCATGGTTATGGCAGCACTGCATAATTCTCTTACTGTCATGCCATCCGTAAGATGCTTTTCTGTGA
CTGGTGAGTACTCAACCAAGTCATTCTGAGAATAGTGTATGCGGCGACCGAGTTGCTCTTGCCCGGCGTC
AATACGGGATAATACCGCGCCACATAGCAGAACTTTAAAAGTGCTCATCATTGGAAAACGTTCTTCGGGG
CGAAAACTCTCAAGGATCTTACCGCTGTTGAGATCCAGTTCGATGTAACCCACTCGTGCACCCAACTGAT
CTTCAGCATCTTTTACTTTCACCAGCGTTTCTGGGTGAGCAAAAACAGGAAGGCAAAATGCCGCAAAAAA
GGGAATAAGGGCGACACGGAAATGTTGAATACTCATACTCTTCCTTTTTCAATATTATTGAAGCATTTAT
CAGGGTTATTGTCTCATGAGCGGATACATATTTGAATGTATTTAGAAAAATAAACAAATAGGGGTTCCGC
GCACATTTCCCCGAAAAGTGC
Features (pLannotate 1.2.2; 22 found; start..end, strand, type, name):
      7..435     +  rep_origin     f1 ori (sequence partly withheld): f1 bacteriophage origin of replication; arrow indicates direction of (+) strand synthesis
    466..623     -  CDS            lacZα (fragment): LacZα fragment of β-galactosidase; lacZ fragment
    626..644     +  promoter       T7 promoter: promoter for bacteriophage T7 RNA polymerase
    653..679     -  misc_feature   MCS (fragment): pBluescript multiple cloning site
    677..1056    +  enhancer       CMV enhancer: human cytomegalovirus immediate early enhancer
   1059..1334    +  promoter       chicken β-actin promoter: No description available
   1335..2343    +  intron         chimeric intron: chimera between introns from chicken β-actin and rabbit β-globin
   2541..3968    +  CDS            tdTomato: tdTomato is a basic (constitutively fluorescent) orange fluorescent protein published in 2004, derived from Discosoma sp.. It is reported to be a somewhat slowly-maturing tandem dimer with low acid sensitivity.
   4050..4427    +  CDS            H2B (sequence partly withheld): human histone H2B; HIST1H2BJ
   4512..5225    +  CDS            GFP (S65T): GFP (S65T) is a basic (constitutively fluorescent) green fluorescent protein published in 1995, derived from Aequorea victoria.
   5402..5487    +  CDS            large T antigen (fragment): large T antigen from SV40 (simian virus 40)
   5510..5591    +  polyA_signal   SV40 poly(A) signal: SV40 polyadenylation signal
   5588..5644    -  CDS            VP1_SV40 (fragment): Experimental evidence at protein level: Swiss-Prot protein existence level 1. Forms an icosahedral capsid with a T=7 symmetry and a 40 nm diameter. The capsid is composed of 72 pentamers linked to each other by disulfide bonds and associated with VP2 or VP3 proteins. Binds to N- glycolylneuraminic analog of the ganglioside GM1 on the cell surface to provide virion attachment to target cell (PubMed:18353982). Once attached, the virion is internalized by caveolin-mediated endocytosis and traffics to the endoplasmic reticulum. Inside the endoplasmic reticulum, the protein folding machinery isomer
   5640..5680    -  misc_feature   MCS (fragment): pBluescript multiple cloning site
   5693..5711    -  promoter       T3 promoter: promoter for bacteriophage T3 RNA polymerase
   5756..5772    -  protein_bind   lac operator: The lac repressor binds to the lac operator to inhibit transcription in E. coli. This inhibition can be relieved by adding lactose or isopropyl-β-D-thiogalactopyranoside (IPTG). lac repressor encoded by lacI
   5780..5810    -  promoter       lac promoter: promoter for the E. coli lac operon
   5825..5846    -  protein_bind   CAP binding site: CAP binding activates transcription in the presence of cAMP. E. coli catabolite activator protein
   5859..5951    -  CDS            lacI (fragment): lac repressor; lacI; The lac repressor binds to the lac operator to inhibit transcription in E. coli. This inhibition can be relieved by adding lactose or isopropyl-β-D-thiogalactopyranoside (IPTG).
   6134..6722    -  rep_origin     ori: high-copy-number ColE1/pMB1/pBR322/pUC origin of replication
   6893..7753    -  CDS            AmpR: β-lactamase; bla; confers resistance to ampicillin, carbenicillin, and related antibiotics
   7754..7858    -  promoter       AmpR promoter: bla
