[The description below was written by a language model from this plasmid's Addgene catalogue record and pLannotate feature annotations shown in this document.]
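Description:
pCAG-TAG is a pBluescript-based plasmid of about 7.9 kb that carries a mammalian bicistronic dual-fluorescent reporter cassette. The repository lists its vector type as bacterial expression, but the only promoter positioned to drive the insert is the CAG promoter, so bacteria serve just for propagation. The backbone provides a high-copy ColE1/pUC origin, an ampicillin resistance gene (β-lactamase) with its own promoter, and an f1 phage origin. It also retains remnants of the lacZα/lac promoter region, and T7 and T3 promoters flank the multiple cloning site. The roughly 5 kb insert sits between intact XhoI and NotI sites, so the whole cassette can be excised from the backbone.

The cassette is driven by the CAG promoter, made up of the CMV immediate-early enhancer, the chicken β-actin promoter and a chimeric β-actin/β-globin intron, which gives strong, broadly active expression in mammalian cells. It transcribes a single open reading frame encoding tdTomato, a viral 2A peptide, and human histone H2B fused to GFP (annotated as the S65T variant), followed by an SV40 polyadenylation signal. The 2A element is named in the insert but is not annotated in the feature table; it presumably lies in the short gap between the tdTomato and H2B coding regions. Ribosomal skipping at 2A yields two separate proteins from one transcript. The alternative names "membrane red" and "histone GFP" indicate that the red protein is membrane-targeted, although no targeting signal is annotated. H2B-GFP labels chromatin. Cells are therefore marked with red outlines and green nuclei. The associated publication concerns use of the 2A peptide for bicistronic expression in transgenic mice, consistent with use of this cassette for transgenesis and for imaging cell shape and nuclei.
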