Addgene plasmid #26771: pCAG-TAG
Depositing lab: Shankar Srinivas. Depositing organization: University of Oxford. Publication: Use of the viral 2A peptide for bicistronic expression in transgenic mice. Trichas G, Begbie J, Srinivas S. BMC Biol. 2008 Sep 15;6:40. doi: 10.1186/1741-7007-6-40. PubMed 18793381.
Backbone
  Vector backbone: pBluescript
  Backbone size w/o insert (bp): 3000
  Vector type: Bacterial Expression
Growth in bacteria
  Bacterial resistance: Ampicillin, 100 μg/mL
  Growth temperature: 37°C
  Growth strain: DH5alpha
  Copy number: High Copy
Gene/Insert
  Gene/Insert name: CAG-TdTomato-2A-H2BGFP-SV40pA (alt names: histone GFP; membrane red)
  Species: Aequorea victoria and Discosoma sp
  Insert size (bp): 4999
  Cloning method: Restriction Enzyme; 5′ cloning site XhoI (not destroyed); 3′ cloning site NotI (not destroyed)
  Sequencing primers: 5′ M13 forwards; 3′ T3, M13 rev
Resource information
  A portion of this plasmid was derived from a plasmid made by: Shahragim Tajbakhsh, Roger Tsien and Sean Megason
Terms and licenses: Academic/Nonprofit Terms; Industry Terms: Not Available to Industry
How to cite: pCAG-TAG was a gift from Shankar Srinivas (Addgene plasmid # 26771 ; http://n2t.net/addgene:26771 ; RRID:Addgene_26771)
