>Addgene plasmid #26771 | pCAG-TAG | addgene partial sequence | sequence record 33017 | 26771 with EGFP-N
GTGGCCCGCGGTAGCGCTAGCCCACCTCCGCCGCTGCCCCCACCTCCAGATCCACCCCCGCCGGAGCCTC
CACCCCCAGATCC
[291 nt withheld, positions 84-374]
CTTCTTGCCGCCTTTCTTCTGCGCCTTAGTCACCGCCTTCTTGGAGCCCTTTTTCGGGGCGGGAGCAGAC
TTCGCTGGCTCTGGCATGGTGATATTCAGATCTCCTGGGCCAGGATTCTCCTCGACGTCACCGCATGTTA
GCAGACTTCCTCTGCCCTCTCCACTGCCCTTGTACAGCTCGTCCATGCCGTACAGGAACAGGTGGTGGCG
GCCCTCGGAGCGCTCGTACTGTTCCACGATGGTGTAGTCCTCGTTGTGGGAGGTGATGTCCAGCTTGGTG
TCCACGTAGTAGTAGCCGGGCAGTTGCACGGGCTTCTTGGCCATGTAGATGGTCTTGAACTCCACCAGGT
AGTGGCCGCCGTCCTTCAGCTTCAGGGCCTGGTGGATCTCGCCCTTCAGCACGCCGTCGCGGGGGTACAG
GCGCTCGGTGGAAGGCT
